>Addgene plasmid #50989 | pLA CMV N-HA RALB WT | addgene partial sequence | sequence record 79733 | CMV-F 5'-CGCAAATGGGCGGTAGGCGTG-3'
CTCGTTTAGTGACCGTCAGATCGCCTGGAGACGCCATCCACGCTGTTTTGACCTCCATAGAAGACACCGA
CTCTAGCACCATGTACCCATACGACGTGCCAGACTACGCTTCTAGAGCTGCCAACAAGAGTAAGGGCCAG
AGCTCCTTGGCCCTCCACAAGGTGATCATGGTTGGCAGCGGAGGCGTTGGCAAGTCAGCCCTGACGCTTC
AGTTCATGTATGACGAGTTTGTAGAAGACTATGAACCTACCAAAGCTGACAGTTATAGAAAGAAAGTGGT
TCTTGATGGGGAAGAAGTTCAGATAGATATTCTGGACACCGCTGGGCAAGAGGACTACGCAGCCATTCGA
GATAACTACTTTCGGAGTGGGGAAGGGTTTCTTCTTGTGTTCTCAATCACAGAACATGAATCCTTTACAG
CAACTGCCGAATTCAGGGAACAGATTCTCCGTGTGAAGGCTGAAGAAGATAAAATTCCACTGCTCGTCGT
GGGAAACAAGTCTGACCTAGAGGAGCGGAGGCAGGTGCCTGTGGAGGAGGCCAGGAGTAAAGCCGAAGAG
TGGGGCGTGCAGTACGTGGAGACGTCAGCGAAGACCCGGGCCAACGTGGACAAGGTGTTCTTTGACCTAA
TGAGAGAAATCAGAACAAAGAAGATGTCAGAAAACAAAGACAAGAATGGCAAGAAAAGCAGCAAGAACAA
GAAAAGTTTTAAAGAAAGATGTTGCTTACTATGACTCGAGGAATTCGGATCCGTCGACAATCAACCTCTG
GATTACAAAATTTGTGAAAGATTGACTGGTATTCTTAACTATGTTGCTCCTTTTACGCTATGTGGATACG
CTGCTTTAATGCCTTTGTATCATGCTATTGCTTCCCGTATGGCTTTCATTTTCTCCTCCTTGTATAAATC
CTGGTTGCTGTCTCTTTATGAG
