[The description below was written by a language model from this plasmid's Addgene catalogue record.]
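Description:
pLA CMV N-HA RALB WT is a lentiviral mammalian expression plasmid built on the pLA backbone and carrying the wild-type human RALB open reading frame. RALB is a Ras-like small GTPase. Here its coding sequence is placed under the CMV promoter, a strong constitutive viral promoter widely used for high-level expression in mammalian cells. An HA epitope tag is fused to the N terminus of the protein, allowing the exogenous RALB to be detected or immunoprecipitated with anti-HA antibodies and distinguished from the endogenous protein. The insert was introduced by ligation-independent cloning, and part of the plasmid derives from an ORFeome collection clone, which is presumably the source of the RALB coding sequence.

In bacteria the plasmid is selected with ampicillin and maintained at high copy number. It is propagated in a recombination-deficient strain, as is common for lentiviral vectors whose repeated LTR sequences can be unstable. No feature table is provided, so the record does not specify the lentiviral elements present (LTRs, packaging signal, other cis-acting sequences), the generation of the vector, the bacterial origin, or whether a mammalian selection marker or reporter is included.

As a lentiviral transfer vector it can in principle be used either for direct transfection or, with suitable packaging components, to produce virus for stable delivery into target cells. The stated purpose is expression of RALB in mammalian cells. The associated work concerns how the deubiquitylase USP33 influences RALB functions in autophagy and the innate immune response, and the "WT" designation suggests this construct serves as the wild-type reference in such studies.
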