Addgene plasmid #50989: pLA CMV N-HA RALB WT
Purpose: Expresses RALB in mammalian cells
Depositing lab: Anna Sablina. Depositing organization: Vlaams Instituut voor Biotechnologie (VIB, vzw). Publication: The deubiquitylase USP33 discriminates between RALB functions in autophagy and innate immune response. Simicek M, Lievens S, Laga M, Guzenko D, Aushev VN, Kalev P, Baietti MF, Strelkov SV, Gevaert K, Tavernier J, Sablina AA. Nat Cell Biol. 2013 Oct;15(10):1220-30. doi: 10.1038/ncb2847. Epub 2013 Sep 22. PubMed 24056301.
Backbone
  Vector backbone: pLA
  Vector type: Mammalian Expression, Lentiviral
Growth in bacteria
  Bacterial resistance: Ampicillin, 100 μg/mL
  Growth temperature: 37°C
  Growth strain: Stbl3
  Copy number: High Copy
Gene/Insert
  Gene/Insert name: RALB
  Species: H. sapiens (human)
  Entrez Gene: RALB
  Promoter: CMV
  Tag / fusion protein: HA (N terminal on insert)
  Cloning method: Ligation Independent Cloning
  Sequencing primers: 5′ CMV_fwd_primer; 3′ M13_reverse_primer
Resource information
  A portion of this plasmid was derived from a plasmid made by: Orfeome
Terms and licenses: Academic/Nonprofit Terms; Industry Terms: Not Available to Industry
How to cite: pLA CMV N-HA RALB WT was a gift from Anna Sablina (Addgene plasmid # 50989 ; http://n2t.net/addgene:50989 ; RRID:Addgene_50989)
